>Addgene plasmid #162643 | pcDNA4/TO-2xStrep-ORF68 K395A/K396A | addgene full sequence | sequence record 320339 | Addgene NGS Result
ACGGATCGGGAGATCTCCCGATCCCCTATGGTGCACTCTCAGTACAATCTGCTCTGATGCCGCATAGTTA
AGCCAGTATCTGCTCCCTGCTTGTGTGTTGGAGGTCGCTGAGTAGTGCGCGAGCAAAATTTAAGCTACAA
CAAGGCAAGGCTTGACCGACAATTGCATGAAGAATCTGCTTAGGGTTAGGCGTTTTGCGCTGCTTCGCGA
TGTACGGGCCAGATATACGCGTTGACATTGATTATTGACTAGTTATTAATAGTAATCAATTACGGGGTCA
TTAGTTCATAGCCCATATATGGAGTTCCGCGTTACATAACTTACGGTAAATGGCCCGCCTGGCTGACCGC
CCAACGACCCCCGCCCATTGACGTCAATAATGACGTATGTTCCCATAGTAACGCCAATAGGGACTTTCCA
TTGACGTCAATGGGTGGAGTATTTACGGTAAACTGCCCACTTGGCAGTACATCAAGTGTATCATATGCCA
AGTACGCCCCCTATTGACGTCAATGACGGTAAATGGCCCGCCTGGCATTATGCCCAGTACATGACCTTAT
GGGACTTTCCTACTTGGCAGTACATCTACGTATTAGTCATCGCTATTACCATGGTGATGCGGTTTTGGCA
GTACATCAATGGGCGTGGATAGCGGTTTGACTCACGGGGATTTCCAAGTCTCCACCCCATTGACGTCAAT
GGGAGTTTGTTTTGGCACCAAAATCAACGGGACTTTCCAAAATGTCGTAACAACTCCGCCCCATTGACGC
AAATGGGCGGTAGGCGTGTACGGTGGGAGGTCTATATAAGCAGAGCTCTCCCTATCAGTGATAGAGATCT
CCCTATCAGTGATAGAGATCGTCGACGAGCTCGTTTAGTGAACCGTCAGATCGCCTGGAGACGCCATCCA
CGCTGTTTTGACCTCCATAGAAGACACCGGGACCGATCCAGCCTCCGGACTCTAGCGTTTAAACTTAAGC
TTACCAATGTGGAGCCACCCCCAGTTCGAGAAGGGCGGCGGCAGCGGCGGCGGCAGCGGCGGCGGCAGCT
GGAGCCACCCCCAGTTCGAGAAGGGGGCGGCCATGTTTGTTCCCTGGCAACTCGGTACAATTACCCGTCA
CCGAGATGAGCTCCAAAAACTACTGGCAGCCTCCCTGCTCCCGGAGCACCCGGAGGAGAGCCTCGGTAAC
CCCATAATGACACAGATTCACCAGTCGCTCCAACCATCTTCCCCCTGCAGGGTCTGTCAGCTCCTATTTT
CTCTGGTCCGCGATTCGTCCACCCCCATGGGTTTCTTCGAGGACTATGCCTGCCTCTGCTTCTTCTGTCT
ATACGCCCCACACTGCTGGACCTCGACCATGGCGGCAGCGGCAGACCTGTGCGAGATCATGCATCTGCAC
TTTCCAGAAGAGGAGGCGACATACGGGCTATTCGGACCGGGTCGCCTTATGGGTATCGACTTGCAGCTGC
ACTTCTTTGTTCAAAAGTGCTTTAAGACCACCGCCGCCGAAAAAATACTGGGAATATCCAACCTGCAATT
TTTAAAATCAGAATTCATCCGGGGCATGCTCACAGGCACCATCACCTGCAACTTCTGCTTCAAAACGTCC
TGGCCCAGGACAGACAAGGAGGAGGCCACCGGCCCCACCCCATGCTGCCAGATTACAGACACCACCACCG
CACCCGCGAGCGGCATACCGGAACTAGCCCGGGCCACATTCTGCGGCGCAAGTCGCCCCACAAAGCCCAG
CCTACTTCCCGCGCTAATAGATATCTGGTCCACGAGCTCAGAGCTCCTTGACGAGCCGCGCCCTCGACTG
ATCGCAAGCGACATGAGTGAACTCAAATCCGTGGTCGCATCCCACGATCCGTTCTTCTCTCCCCCGCTTC
AGGCAGACACCTCCCAGGGTCCATGTCTAATGCACCCAACCCTGGGGCTACGATACAAAAACGGGACTGC
ATCCGTCTGCCTCCTCTGCGAGTGCCTTGCGGCACACCCAGAGGCACCCAAGGCGCTGCAGACCCTTCAG
TGCGAGGTAATGGGCCATATAGAAAACAACGTAAAGCTGGTAGACAGAATTGCCTTTGTGTTGGACAACC
CATTCGCCATGCCATATGTCTCAGATCCGCTACTTAGAGAGCTGATCCGGGGCTGTACCCCACAGGAAAT
TCACAAGCACCTGTTCTGCGACCCGCTGTGCGCCCTCAATGCTAAGGTGGTGTCAGAGGACGTACTATTC
CGCCTGCCCAGGGAGCAGGAGTATGCGGCGCTCAGGGCATCCGCGGCCGCCGGACAGCTCCTCGATGCCA
ACACCCTGTTCGACTGCGAGGTCGTGCAGACTTTGGTCTTTCTCTTTAAGGGTCTCCAAAACGCCAGGGT
GGGGAAAACCACCTCACTAGACATTATTCGGGAGCTAACCGCACAACTAAAAAGACACCGCCTAGACCTG
GCCCACCCCTCACAGACGTCACACTTGTACGCTTAATCGAGTCTAGAGGGCCCGTTTAAACCCGCTGATC
AGCCTCGACTGTGCCTTCTAGTTGCCAGCCATCTGTTGTTTGCCCCTCCCCCGTGCCTTCCTTGACCCTG
GAAGGTGCCACTCCCACTGTCCTTTCCTAATAAAATGAGGAAATTGCATCGCATTGTCTGAGTAGGTGTC
ATTCTATTCTGGGGGGTGGGGTGGGGCAGGACAGCAAGGGGGAGGATTGGGAAGACAATAGCAGGCATGC
TGGGGATGCGGTGGGCTCTATGGCTTCTGAGGCGGAAAGAACCAGCTGGGGCTCTAGGGGGTATCCCC
[124 nt withheld, positions 2799-2922]
C
[91 nt withheld, positions 2924-3014]
A
[49 nt withheld, positions 3016-3064]
CCTTTGACGTTGGAGTCCACGTTCTTT
[37 nt withheld, positions 3092-3128]
ACCCTATCTCGGTCTATTCTTTTGATTTATAAGGGATTTTGCCGATTTCGGCCTATTGGTTAAAAAATGA
GCTGATTTAACAAAAATTTAACGCGAATTAATTCTGTGGAATGTGTGTCAGTTAGGGTGTGGAAAGTCCC
CAGGCTCCCCAGCAGGCAGAAGTATGCAAAGCATGCATCTCAATTAGTCAGCAACCAGGTGTGGAAAGTC
CCCAGGCTCCCCAGCAGGCAGAAGTATGCAAAGCATGCATCTCAATTAGTCAGCAACCATAGTCCCGCCC
CTAACTCCGCCCATCCCGCCCCTAACTCCGCCCAGTTCCGCCCATTCTCCGCCCCATGGCTGACTAATTT
TTTTTATTTATGCAGAGGCCGAGGCCGCCTCTGCCTCTGAGCTATTCCAGAAGTAGTGAGGAGGCTTTTT
TGGAGGCCTAGGCTTTTGCAAAAAGCTCCCGGGAGCTTGTATATCCATTTTCGGATCTGATCAGCACGTG
TTGACAATTAATCATCGGCATAGTATATCGGCATAGTATAATACGACAAGGTGAGGAACTAAACCATGGC
CAAGTTGACCAGTGCCGTTCCGGTGCTCACCGCGCGCGACGTCGCCGGAGCGGTCGAGTTCTGGACCGAC
CGGCTCGGGTTCTCCCGGGACTTCGTGGAGGACGACTTCGCCGGTGTGGTCCGGGACGACGTGACCCTGT
TCATCAGCGCGGTCCAGGACCAGGTGGTGCCGGACAACACCCTGGCCTGGGTGTGGGTGCGCGGCCTGGA
CGAGCTGTACGCCGAGTGGTCGGAGGTCGTGTCCACGAACTTCCGGGACGCCTCCGGGCCGGCCATGACC
GAGATCGGCGAGCAGCCGTGGGGGCGGGAGTTCGCCCTGCGCGACCCGGCCGGCAACTGCGTGCACTTCG
TGGCCGAGGAGCAGGACTGACACGTGCTACGAGATTTCGATTCCACCGCCGCCTTCTATGAAAGGTTGGG
CTTCGGAATCGTTTTCCGGGACGCCGGCTGGATGATCCTCCAGCGCGGGGATCTCATGCTGGAGTTCTTC
GCCCACCCCAACTTGTTTATTGCAGCTTATAATGGTTACAAATAAAGCAATAGCATCACAAATTTCACAA
ATAAAGCATTTTTTTCACTGCATTCTAGTTGTGGTTTGTCCAAACTCATCAATGTATCTTATCATGTCTG
TATACCGTCGACCTCTAGCTAGAGCTTGGCGTAATCATGGTCATAGCTGTTTCCTGTGTGAAATTGTTAT
CCGCTCACAATTCCACACAACATACGAGCCGGAAGCATAAAGTGTAAAGCCTGGGGTGCCTAATGAGTGA
GCTAACTCACATTAATTGCGTTGCGCTCACTGCCCGCTTTCCAGTCGGGAAACCTGTCGTGCCAGCTGCA
TTAATGAATCGGCCAACGCGCGGGGAGAGGCGGTTTGCGTATTGGGCGCTCTTCCGCTTCCTCGCTCACT
GACTCGCTGCGCTCGGTCGTTCGGCTGCGGCGAGCGGTATCAGCTCACTCAAAGGCGGTAATACGGTTAT
CCACAGAATCAGGGGATAACGCAGGAAAGAACATGTGAGCAAAAGGCCAGCAAAAGGCCAGGAACCGTAA
AAAGGCCGCGTTGCTGGCGTTTTTCCATAGGCTCCGCCCCCCTGACGAGCATCACAAAAATCGACGCTCA
AGTCAGAGGTGGCGAAACCCGACAGGACTATAAAGATACCAGGCGTTTCCCCCTGGAAGCTCCCTCGTGC
GCTCTCCTGTTCCGACCCTGCCGCTTACCGGATACCTGTCCGCCTTTCTCCCTTCGGGAAGCGTGGCGCT
TTCTCATAGCTCACGCTGTAGGTATCTCAGTTCGGTGTAGGTCGTTCGCTCCAAGCTGGGCTGTGTGCAC
GAACCCCCCGTTCAGCCCGACCGCTGCGCCTTATCCGGTAACTATCGTCTTGAGTCCAACCCGGTAAGAC
ACGACTTATCGCCACTGGCAGCAGCCACTGGTAACAGGATTAGCAGAGCGAGGTATGTAGGCGGTGCTAC
AGAGTTCTTGAAGTGGTGGCCTAACTACGGCTACACTAGAAGAACAGTATTTGGTATCTGCGCTCTGCTG
AAGCCAGTTACCTTCGGAAAAAGAGTTGGTAGCTCTTGATCCGGCAAACAAACCACCGCTGGTAGCGGTG
GTTTTTTTGTTTGCAAGCAGCAGATTACGCGCAGAAAAAAAGGATCTCAAGAAGATCCTTTGATCTTTTC
TACGGGGTCTGACGCTCAGTGGAACGAAAACTCACGTTAAGGGATTTTGGTCATGAGATTATCAAAAAGG
ATCTTCACCTAGATCCTTTTAAATTAAAAATGAAGTTTTAAATCAATCTAAAGTATATATGAGTAAACTT
GGTCTGACAGTTACCAATGCTTAATCAGTGAGGCACCTATCTCAGCGATCTGTCTATTTCGTTCATCCAT
AGTTGCCTGACTCCCCGTCGTGTAGATAACTACGATACGGGAGGGCTTACCATCTGGCCCCAGTGCTGCA
ATGATACCGCGAGACCCACGCTCACCGGCTCCAGATTTATCAGCAATAAACCAGCCAGCCGGAAGGGCCG
AGCGCAGAAGTGGTCCTGCAACTTTATCCGCCTCCATCCAGTCTATTAATTGTTGCCGGGAAGCTAGAGT
AAGTAGTTCGCCAGTTAATAGTTTGCGCAACGTTGTTGCCATTGCTACAGGCATCGTGGTGTCACGCTCG
TCGTTTGGTATGGCTTCATTCAGCTCCGGTTCCCAACGATCAAGGCGAGTTACATGATCCCCCATGTTGT
GCAAAAAAGCGGTTAGCTCCTTCGGTCCTCCGATCGTTGTCAGAAGTAAGTTGGCCGCAGTGTTATCACT
CATGGTTATGGCAGCACTGCATAATTCTCTTACTGTCATGCCATCCGTAAGATGCTTTTCTGTGACTGGT
GAGTACTCAACCAAGTCATTCTGAGAATAGTGTATGCGGCGACCGAGTTGCTCTTGCCCGGCGTCAATAC
GGGATAATACCGCGCCACATAGCAGAACTTTAAAAGTGCTCATCATTGGAAAACGTTCTTCGGGGCGAAA
ACTCTCAAGGATCTTACCGCTGTTGAGATCCAGTTCGATGTAACCCACTCGTGCACCCAACTGATCTTCA
GCATCTTTTACTTTCACCAGCGTTTCTGGGTGAGCAAAAACAGGAAGGCAAAATGCCGCAAAAAAGGGAA
TAAGGGCGACACGGAAATGTTGAATACTCATACTCTTCCTTTTTCAATATTATTGAAGCATTTATCAGGG
TTATTGTCTCATGAGCGGATACATATTTGAATGTATTTAGAAAAATAAACAAATAGGGGTTCCGCGCACA
TTTCCCCGAAAAGTGCCACCTGACGTCG
Features (pLannotate 1.2.2; 23 found; start..end, strand, type, name):
     27..79      -  misc_feature   bom (fragment): basis of mobility region from pBR322
    234..613     +  enhancer       CMV enhancer: human cytomegalovirus immediate early enhancer
    614..817     +  promoter       CMV promoter: human cytomegalovirus (CMV) immediate early promoter
    819..838     +  promoter       PLtetO-1 promoter (fragment): modified phage lambda PL promoter with tet operator sites (Lutz and Bujard, 1997)
    840..859     +  promoter       PLtetO-1 promoter (fragment): modified phage lambda PL promoter with tet operator sites (Lutz and Bujard, 1997)
    867..900     +  promoter       TRE3GV promoter (fragment): 3rd-generation Tet-responsive promoter that can be activated by binding of Tet-On® 3G, optimized for retroviral and lentiviral vectors
    989..1012    +  CDS            Twin-Strep-tag (fragment): two Strep-Tag®II moieties connected by a linker for enhanced binding to Strep-Tactin®, an engineered form of streptavidin (Schmidt et al., 2013)
   1083..2483    +  CDS            ORF68: UL32_HHV8P - Protein inferred from homology: Swiss-Prot protein existence level 3. Plays a role in efficient localization of neo-synthesized capsids to nuclear replication compartments, thereby controlling cleavage and packaging of virus genomic DNA. From Human herpesvirus 8 type P (isolate GK18) (HHV-8) (Kaposi's sarcoma-associated herpesvirus).
   2529..2753    +  polyA_signal   bGH poly(A) signal: bovine growth hormone polyadenylation signal
   2757..2778    +  promoter       SV40 promoter (fragment): SV40 enhancer and early promoter
   2799..3227    +  rep_origin     f1 ori (sequence partly withheld): f1 bacteriophage origin of replication; arrow indicates direction of (+) strand synthesis
   3241..3570    +  promoter       SV40 promoter: SV40 enhancer and early promoter
   3618..3665    +  promoter       EM7 promoter: synthetic bacterial promoter&nbsp
   3684..4058    +  CDS            BleoR: antibiotic-binding protein; Sh ble from Streptoalloteichus hindustanus; confers resistance to bleomycin, phleomycin, and Zeocin™
   4068..4193    +  CDS            ble (fragment): BLE_KLEPN - Experimental evidence at protein level: Swiss-Prot protein existence level 1. Binding protein with a strong affinity to the bleomycin family of antibiotics. Binds to CL990; an antimitotic-antibiotic compound. From Klebsiella pneumoniae.
   4188..4309    +  polyA_signal   SV40 poly(A) signal: SV40 polyadenylation signal
   4382..4398    -  protein_bind   lac operator: The lac repressor binds to the lac operator to inhibit transcription in E. coli. This inhibition can be relieved by adding lactose or isopropyl-β-D-thiogalactopyranoside (IPTG). lac repressor encoded by lacI
   4406..4436    -  promoter       lac promoter: promoter for the E. coli lac operon
   4451..4472    -  protein_bind   CAP binding site: CAP binding activates transcription in the presence of cAMP. E. coli catabolite activator protein
   4485..4577    -  CDS            lacI (fragment): lac repressor; lacI; The lac repressor binds to the lac operator to inhibit transcription in E. coli. This inhibition can be relieved by adding lactose or isopropyl-β-D-thiogalactopyranoside (IPTG).
   4760..5348    -  rep_origin     ori: high-copy-number ColE1/pMB1/pBR322/pUC origin of replication
   5519..6379    -  CDS            AmpR: β-lactamase; bla; confers resistance to ampicillin, carbenicillin, and related antibiotics
   6380..6484    -  promoter       AmpR promoter: bla
