[The description below was written by a language model from this plasmid's Addgene catalogue record and pLannotate feature annotations shown in this document.]
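Description:
pcDNA4/TO-2xStrep-ORF68 K395A/K396A is a mammalian expression plasmid of about 6.5 kb, built on the Invitrogen pcDNA4/TO backbone. It expresses a mutant form of ORF68 from Kaposi's sarcoma-associated herpesvirus (KSHV, HHV-8). In E. coli it is maintained at high copy through a ColE1/pUC-type origin and selected with ampicillin via the β-lactamase gene. An f1 origin is also present. For selection in mammalian cells, the backbone carries a Zeocin resistance cassette in which the Sh ble gene sits downstream of both an SV40 early promoter and the bacterial EM7 promoter and is followed by an SV40 polyadenylation signal.

The expression cassette uses the human CMV immediate early enhancer and promoter. Two short tet operator-like matches lie immediately downstream of it, consistent with the "TO" design of this backbone. In cells expressing the Tet repressor, this arrangement allows tetracycline- or doxycycline-regulated transcription, whereas in ordinary cells the promoter behaves constitutively. The open reading frame begins with an N-terminal 2xStrep-Tag II, which the annotation detects only as a partial Twin-Strep match. The tag is fused to the 1,401 bp ORF68 coding sequence, and the transcript ends at the bovine growth hormone polyadenylation signal. ORF68 is the KSHV homologue of the herpesviral UL32 family and is annotated as contributing to cleavage and packaging of the viral genome. In this version, lysines 395 and 396 are replaced with alanine.

The Strep tag allows affinity capture on Strep-Tactin resin and detection of the protein. The plasmid therefore suits transient or stable expression of the mutant for comparison with wild-type ORF68 in studies of herpesviral genome packaging. The record does not state the functional consequence of the two substitutions.
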