Addgene plasmid #162643: pcDNA4/TO-2xStrep-ORF68 K395A/K396A
Purpose: Expresses N-terminal 2x-Strep-tagged ORF68 K395A/K396A in mammalian cells
Depositing lab: Britt Glaunsinger. Depositing organization: University of California, Berkeley. Publication: A pentameric protein ring with novel architecture is required for herpesviral packaging. Didychuk AL, Gates SN, Gardner MR, Strong LM, Martin A, Glaunsinger BA. Elife. 2021 Feb 8;10. pii: 62261. doi: 10.7554/eLife.62261. PubMed 33554858.
Backbone
  Vector backbone: pcDNA4/TO
  Backbone manufacturer: Invitrogen
  Backbone size w/o insert (bp): 5111
  Total vector size (bp): 6512
  Vector type: Mammalian Expression
  Selectable markers: Zeocin
Growth in bacteria
  Bacterial resistance: Ampicillin, 100 μg/mL
  Growth temperature: 37°C
  Growth strain: DH5alpha
  Copy number: High Copy
Gene/Insert
  Gene/Insert name: ORF68
  Species: KSHV (HHV-8)
  Insert size (bp): 1401
  Mutation: Amino acids K395 and K396 mutated to alanine
  Promoter: CMV
  Tag / fusion protein: N-terminal 2xStrep-Tag II (N terminal on backbone)
  Cloning method: Ligation Independent Cloning
  Sequencing primers: 5′ CGCAAATGGGCGGTAGGCGTG; 3′ ACAGTGGGAGTGGCACCTT
Terms and licenses: Academic/Nonprofit Terms; Industry Terms: Not Available to Industry
How to cite: pcDNA4/TO-2xStrep-ORF68 K395A/K396A was a gift from Britt Glaunsinger (Addgene plasmid # 162643 ; http://n2t.net/addgene:162643 ; RRID:Addgene_162643)
